Addgene plasmid #204963: S16-ACR1-pcDNA3.1-mScarlet
Purpose: Expression of S16-ACR1 fused to mScarlet in mammalian cells
Depositing lab: Peter Hegemann. Depositing organization: Humboldt-Universitaet zu Berlin. Publication: Robust optogenetic inhibition with red-light-sensitive anion-conducting channelrhodopsins. Oppermann J, Rozenberg A, Fabrin T, Gonzalez-Cabrera C, Parker R, Beja O, Prigge M, Hegemann P. eLife. 2024 Oct 14;12:RP90100. doi: 10.7554/eLife.90100. PubMed 39401075.
Backbone
  Vector backbone: pcDNA3.1
  Backbone size w/o insert (bp): 5448
  Total vector size (bp): 7179
  Vector type: Mammalian Expression
Growth in bacteria
  Bacterial resistance: Ampicillin, 100 μg/mL
  Growth temperature: 37°C
  Growth strain: DH5alpha
  Copy number: High Copy
Gene/Insert
  Gene/Insert name: S16-ACR1
  Species: unknown
  Insert size (bp): 930
  Promoter: CMV (+ enhancer)
  Tag / fusion protein: mScarlet (C terminal on insert)
  Cloning method: Gibson Cloning
  Sequencing primers: 5′ CMV-fwd: GCAAATGGGCGGTAGGCGT; 3′ EGFP-C1-rev: AACCATTATAAGCTGCAATAAAC
Terms and licenses: Academic/Nonprofit Terms; Industry Terms: Not Available to Industry
Depositor comments: Please visit https://doi.org/10.1101/2023.06.09.544329 for bioRxiv preprint.
How to cite: S16-ACR1-pcDNA3.1-mScarlet was a gift from Peter Hegemann (Addgene plasmid # 204963 ; http://n2t.net/addgene:204963 ; RRID:Addgene_204963)
