[The description below was written by a language model from this plasmid's Addgene catalogue record and pLannotate feature annotations shown in this document.]
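Description:
S16-ACR1-pcDNA3.1-mScarlet is a mammalian expression plasmid of about 7.2 kb built on the pcDNA3.1 backbone. It expresses S16-ACR1, which the associated study on red-light-sensitive optogenetic inhibitors indicates is an anion-conducting channelrhodopsin, as a C-terminal fusion to the red fluorescent protein mScarlet. The source species of the roughly 930 bp insert is recorded as unknown. In bacteria the plasmid replicates at high copy from a ColE1/pUC-type origin and is selected with ampicillin through the β-lactamase gene. An f1 origin is also present, a standard backbone element that allows single-stranded DNA production.

Transcription of the fusion is driven by the human CMV immediate-early enhancer and promoter and terminated by the bovine growth hormone polyadenylation signal. A T7 promoter sits just upstream of the coding region. The opsin itself is not recognised by the automated annotation and corresponds to the unannotated stretch between the T7 promoter and the downstream elements. Between that stretch and mScarlet the table flags a short fragment matching the inward-rectifier potassium channel KCNJ2 (Kir2.1). Short Kir2.1-derived motifs are commonly added to optogenetic tools to improve plasma membrane trafficking, although the record does not state this purpose. A separate SV40 promoter–neomycin phosphotransferase–SV40 poly(A) cassette provides a G418-type selection marker for mammalian cells. The small HIV-1 LTR, ble, lacI and bom fragments reported are probably annotation artefacts or backbone remnants rather than functional parts.

The construct is intended for expressing the channel in mammalian cells. There, mScarlet fluorescence identifies expressing cells and reports protein localisation, which suits characterisation of the channel's light-gated anion conductance.
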