Features (pLannotate 1.2.2; 23 found; start..end, strand, type, name):
    307..510     +  promoter       CMV promoter: human cytomegalovirus (CMV) immediate early promoter
    506..539     +  LTR            5' LTR (truncated) (fragment): truncated 5' long terminal repeat (LTR) from HIV-1
    555..573     +  promoter       T7 promoter: promoter for bacteriophage T7 RNA polymerase
    664..684     -  misc_feature   MCS (fragment): pUC18/19 multiple cloning site
   1608..1694    +  CDS            KCNJ2 (fragment): KCNJ2_HUMAN - Also known as IRK1. Experimental evidence at protein level: Swiss-Prot protein existence level 1. Probably participates in establishing action potential waveform and excitability of neuronal and muscle tissues. Inward rectifier potassium channels are characterized by a greater tendency to allow potassium to flow into the cell rather than out of it. Their voltage dependence is regulated by the concentration of extracellular potassium; as external potassium is raised, the voltage range of the channel opening shifts to more positive voltages. The inward rectification is mainly due t
   1704..2399    +  CDS            mScarlet: mScarlet is a basic (constitutively fluorescent) red fluorescent protein published in 2016, derived from synthetic construct. It has moderate acid sensitivity.
   2427..2445    +  misc_feature   MCS (fragment): pBluescript multiple cloning site
   2471..2695    +  polyA_signal   bGH poly(A) signal: bovine growth hormone polyadenylation signal
   2699..2720    +  promoter       SV40 promoter (fragment): SV40 enhancer and early promoter
   2741..3169    +  rep_origin     f1 ori (sequence partly withheld): f1 bacteriophage origin of replication; arrow indicates direction of (+) strand synthesis
   3183..3512    +  promoter       SV40 promoter: SV40 enhancer and early promoter
   3579..4370    +  CDS            neo: KKA2_KLEPN - Also known as kan, nptII. Experimental evidence at protein level: Swiss-Prot protein existence level 1. Resistance to kanamycin, neomycin, paromomycin, ribostamycin, butirosin and gentamicin B. From Klebsiella pneumoniae.
   4394..4552    +  CDS            ble (fragment): BLE_KLEPN - Experimental evidence at protein level: Swiss-Prot protein existence level 1. Binding protein with a strong affinity to the bleomycin family of antibiotics. Binds to CL990; an antimitotic-antibiotic compound. From Klebsiella pneumoniae.
   4547..4668    +  polyA_signal   SV40 poly(A) signal: SV40 polyadenylation signal
   4741..4757    -  protein_bind   lac operator: The lac repressor binds to the lac operator to inhibit transcription in E. coli. This inhibition can be relieved by adding lactose or isopropyl-β-D-thiogalactopyranoside (IPTG). lac repressor encoded by lacI
   4765..4795    -  promoter       lac promoter: promoter for the E. coli lac operon
   4810..4831    -  protein_bind   CAP binding site: CAP binding activates transcription in the presence of cAMP. E. coli catabolite activator protein
   4844..4936    -  CDS            lacI (fragment): lac repressor; lacI; The lac repressor binds to the lac operator to inhibit transcription in E. coli. This inhibition can be relieved by adding lactose or isopropyl-β-D-thiogalactopyranoside (IPTG).
   5119..5707    -  rep_origin     ori: high-copy-number ColE1/pMB1/pBR322/pUC origin of replication
   5878..6738    -  CDS            AmpR: β-lactamase; bla; confers resistance to ampicillin, carbenicillin, and related antibiotics
   6739..6843    -  promoter       AmpR promoter: bla
   6902..6954    -  misc_feature   bom (fragment): basis of mobility region from pBR322
   7109..306     +  enhancer       CMV enhancer (across the origin): human cytomegalovirus immediate early enhancer
>Addgene plasmid #204963 | S16-ACR1-pcDNA3.1-mScarlet | addgene full sequence | sequence record 405391 | Addgene NGS Result
CGCGTTACATAACTTACGGTAAATGGCCCGCCTGGCTGACCGCCCAACGACCCCCGCCCATTGACGTCAA
TAATGACGTATGTTCCCATAGTAACGCCAATAGGGACTTTCCATTGACGTCAATGGGTGGAGTATTTACG
GTAAACTGCCCACTTGGCAGTACATCAAGTGTATCATATGCCAAGTACGCCCCCTATTGACGTCAATGAC
GGTAAATGGCCCGCCTGGCATTATGCCCAGTACATGACCTTATGGGACTTTCCTACTTGGCAGTACATCT
ACGTATTAGTCATCGCTATTACCATGGTGATGCGGTTTTGGCAGTACATCAATGGGCGTGGATAGCGGTT
TGACTCACGGGGATTTCCAAGTCTCCACCCCATTGACGTCAATGGGAGTTTGTTTTGGCACCAAAATCAA
CGGGACTTTCCAAAATGTCGTAACAACTCCGCCCCATTGACGCAAATGGGCGGTAGGCGTGTACGGTGGG
AGGTCTATATAAGCAGAGCTCTCTGGCTAACTAGAGAACCCACTGCTTACTGGCTTATCGAAATTAATAC
GACTCACTATAGGGAGACCCAAGCTGGCTAGCGTTTAAACGGGCCCTCTAGACTCGAGCGGCCGCCACTG
TGCTGGATATCTGCAGAATTCCACCACACTGGACTAGTGGATCCCCGGGTACCGGTGCCACCATGTCTGG
TGGAGGTAAGACAATTTTCACATGTCTTTTTCTGTGTGCCGCCTGGGCTCCTTGTGTGGACGCCACCAAC
GCAACTTTCACTTGTCCTTCAGACGCAGAAGCAACAAGTGGTATCGGAGTGGATATGGCATGCAGAATCT
TTTTGATTTGTGTCTGCGTGCTCCAATTCTGTTTTTTTCTGTATCAACGCATACGGTACAATAGGGCAGG
TATAGATACCCTGTGGGTAGTCCTTGCTGAATTGATCGTGTATAGTATGTATGTTGCTACCAAAGCCTCT
GGCGCTAACCCAGCCGCAATAGTTGAGGGGTGTCGCTCTGTGCCACTGTTGCGATATGCAAGCTGGTTGG
TTACTTGCCCAGTCCAACTGATTACCGTCTCTATCCTTTCCGCCAGATCAAAAGACAAGCAGCATGATGT
GATGGAATTGACTGTCATCCTCATCTTGGATCAAGTTATGATCATTTGTGGAATCTTGGGAAAAGCCTTC
GGTGGCCGCAGTGCCAACGTGAACTGGATGTGTTTCGCAATTGCCGCCGCATGCCTGTGCAGCATTTTTA
GAAAACTGGCTGCCACCCTGAAAAACGCTCATGCATCTTTTCCCGACGAGGCTAAACCCTATCTTCATGT
AATCAGCGTATGTTTCTTTGTAGGCTGGCCCTTTTTTCCTACAGCCTGGCTTATTGAAGAAGCCGGGTTG
TCTACACCAACTATAGAGGCCGTGCTGCATGTCTTCGGTGACCTCATCGCTAAAAACTTGTTTCTGGCTG
CCACTTGGACATTGAGATGGAGAGTTTTGGCTCAGAAGGATGGTGGTACTACCCGCATTGCCACAAAGCT
GGCTATGCCTGGCGAGAGTCAGCATATTGCCGTTGTGGATCGAGACCCAGTATATGTAAAATTGCTGACT
CATTTGTTGGAAGCGGCACCGGTGAAGAGCAGGATCACCAGCGAGGGCGAGTACATCCCCCTGGACCAGA
TCGACATCAACGTGGCGGTACCCATGGTGAGCAAGGGCGAGGCAGTGATCAAGGAGTTCATGCGGTTCAA
GGTGCACATGGAGGGCTCCATGAACGGCCACGAGTTCGAGATCGAGGGCGAGGGCGAGGGCCGCCCCTAC
GAGGGCACCCAGACCGCCAAGCTGAAGGTGACCAAGGGTGGCCCCCTGCCCTTCTCCTGGGACATCCTGT
CCCCTCAGTTCATGTACGGCTCCAGGGCCTTCACCAAGCACCCCGCCGACATCCCCGACTACTATAAGCA
GTCCTTCCCCGAGGGCTTCAAGTGGGAGCGCGTGATGAACTTCGAGGACGGCGGCGCCGTGACCGTGACC
CAGGACACCTCCCTGGAGGACGGCACCCTGATCTACAAGGTGAAGCTCCGCGGCACCAACTTCCCTCCTG
ACGGCCCCGTAATGCAGAAGAAGACAATGGGCTGGGAAGCGTCCACCGAGCGGTTGTACCCCGAGGACGG
CGTGCTGAAGGGCGACATTAAGATGGCCCTGCGCCTGAAGGACGGCGGCCGCTACCTGGCGGACTTCAAG
ACCACCTACAAGGCCAAGAAGCCCGTGCAGATGCCCGGCGCCTACAACGTCGACCGCAAGTTGGACATCA
CCTCCCACAACGAGGACTACACCGTGGTGGAACAGTACGAACGCTCCGAGGGCCGCCACTCCACCGGCGG
CATGGACGAGCTGTACAAGTTCTGCTACGAGAACGAGGTGTAATGAGAATTCGATATCAAGCTTAAGTTT
AAACCGCTGATCAGCCTCGACTGTGCCTTCTAGTTGCCAGCCATCTGTTGTTTGCCCCTCCCCCGTGCCT
TCCTTGACCCTGGAAGGTGCCACTCCCACTGTCCTTTCCTAATAAAATGAGGAAATTGCATCGCATTGTC
TGAGTAGGTGTCATTCTATTCTGGGGGGTGGGGTGGGGCAGGACAGCAAGGGGGAGGATTGGGAAGACAA
TAGCAGGCATGCTGGGGATGCGGTGGGCTCTATGGCTTCTGAGGCGGAAAGAACCAGCTGGGGCTCTAGG
GGGTATCCCC
[124 nt withheld, positions 2741-2864]
C
[91 nt withheld, positions 2866-2956]
A
[49 nt withheld, positions 2958-3006]
CCTTTGACGTTGGAGTCCACGTTCTTT
[37 nt withheld, positions 3034-3070]
ACCCTATCTCGGTCTATTCTTTTGATTTATAAGGGATTTTGCCGATTTCGGCCTATTGGTTAAAAAATGA
GCTGATTTAACAAAAATTTAACGCGAATTAATTCTGTGGAATGTGTGTCAGTTAGGGTGTGGAAAGTCCC
CAGGCTCCCCAGCAGGCAGAAGTATGCAAAGCATGCATCTCAATTAGTCAGCAACCAGGTGTGGAAAGTC
CCCAGGCTCCCCAGCAGGCAGAAGTATGCAAAGCATGCATCTCAATTAGTCAGCAACCATAGTCCCGCCC
CTAACTCCGCCCATCCCGCCCCTAACTCCGCCCAGTTCCGCCCATTCTCCGCCCCATGGCTGACTAATTT
TTTTTATTTATGCAGAGGCCGAGGCCGCCTCTGCCTCTGAGCTATTCCAGAAGTAGTGAGGAGGCTTTTT
TGGAGGCCTAGGCTTTTGCAAAAAGCTCCCGGGAGCTTGTATATCCATTTTCGGATCTGATCAAGAGACA
GGATGAGGATCGTTTCGCATGATTGAACAAGATGGATTGCACGCAGGTTCTCCGGCCGCTTGGGTGGAGA
GGCTATTCGGCTATGACTGGGCACAACAGACAATCGGCTGCTCTGATGCCGCCGTGTTCCGGCTGTCAGC
GCAGGGGCGCCCGGTTCTTTTTGTCAAGACCGACCTGTCCGGTGCCCTGAATGAACTGCAGGACGAGGCA
GCGCGGCTATCGTGGCTGGCCACGACGGGCGTTCCTTGCGCAGCTGTGCTCGACGTTGTCACTGAAGCGG
GAAGGGACTGGCTGCTATTGGGCGAAGTGCCGGGGCAGGATCTCCTGTCATCTCACCTTGCTCCTGCCGA
GAAAGTATCCATCATGGCTGATGCAATGCGGCGGCTGCATACGCTTGATCCGGCTACCTGCCCATTCGAC
CACCAAGCGAAACATCGCATCGAGCGAGCACGTACTCGGATGGAAGCCGGTCTTGTCGATCAGGATGATC
TGGACGAAGAGCATCAGGGGCTCGCGCCAGCCGAACTGTTCGCCAGGCTCAAGGCGCGCATGCCCGACGG
CGAGGATCTCGTCGTGACCCATGGCGATGCCTGCTTGCCGAATATCATGGTGGAAAATGGCCGCTTTTCT
GGATTCATCGACTGTGGCCGGCTGGGTGTGGCGGACCGCTATCAGGACATAGCGTTGGCTACCCGTGATA
TTGCTGAAGAGCTTGGCGGCGAATGGGCTGACCGCTTCCTCGTGCTTTACGGTATCGCCGCTCCCGATTC
GCAGCGCATCGCCTTCTATCGCCTTCTTGACGAGTTCTTCTGAGCGGGACTCTGGGGTTCGAAATGACCG
ACCAAGCGACGCCCAACCTGCCATCACGAGATTTCGATTCCACCGCCGCCTTCTATGAAAGGTTGGGCTT
CGGAATCGTTTTCCGGGACGCCGGCTGGATGATCCTCCAGCGCGGGGATCTCATGCTGGAGTTCTTCGCC
CACCCCAACTTGTTTATTGCAGCTTATAATGGTTACAAATAAAGCAATAGCATCACAAATTTCACAAATA
AAGCATTTTTTTCACTGCATTCTAGTTGTGGTTTGTCCAAACTCATCAATGTATCTTATCATGTCTGTAT
ACCGTCGACCTCTAGCTAGAGCTTGGCGTAATCATGGTCATAGCTGTTTCCTGTGTGAAATTGTTATCCG
CTCACAATTCCACACAACATACGAGCCGGAAGCATAAAGTGTAAAGCCTGGGGTGCCTAATGAGTGAGCT
AACTCACATTAATTGCGTTGCGCTCACTGCCCGCTTTCCAGTCGGGAAACCTGTCGTGCCAGCTGCATTA
ATGAATCGGCCAACGCGCGGGGAGAGGCGGTTTGCGTATTGGGCGCTCTTCCGCTTCCTCGCTCACTGAC
TCGCTGCGCTCGGTCGTTCGGCTGCGGCGAGCGGTATCAGCTCACTCAAAGGCGGTAATACGGTTATCCA
CAGAATCAGGGGATAACGCAGGAAAGAACATGTGAGCAAAAGGCCAGCAAAAGGCCAGGAACCGTAAAAA
GGCCGCGTTGCTGGCGTTTTTCCATAGGCTCCGCCCCCCTGACGAGCATCACAAAAATCGACGCTCAAGT
CAGAGGTGGCGAAACCCGACAGGACTATAAAGATACCAGGCGTTTCCCCCTGGAAGCTCCCTCGTGCGCT
CTCCTGTTCCGACCCTGCCGCTTACCGGATACCTGTCCGCCTTTCTCCCTTCGGGAAGCGTGGCGCTTTC
TCATAGCTCACGCTGTAGGTATCTCAGTTCGGTGTAGGTCGTTCGCTCCAAGCTGGGCTGTGTGCACGAA
CCCCCCGTTCAGCCCGACCGCTGCGCCTTATCCGGTAACTATCGTCTTGAGTCCAACCCGGTAAGACACG
ACTTATCGCCACTGGCAGCAGCCACTGGTAACAGGATTAGCAGAGCGAGGTATGTAGGCGGTGCTACAGA
GTTCTTGAAGTGGTGGCCTAACTACGGCTACACTAGAAGAACAGTATTTGGTATCTGCGCTCTGCTGAAG
CCAGTTACCTTCGGAAAAAGAGTTGGTAGCTCTTGATCCGGCAAACAAACCACCGCTGGTAGCGGTGGTT
TTTTTGTTTGCAAGCAGCAGATTACGCGCAGAAAAAAAGGATCTCAAGAAGATCCTTTGATCTTTTCTAC
GGGGTCTGACGCTCAGTGGAACGAAAACTCACGTTAAGGGATTTTGGTCATGAGATTATCAAAAAGGATC
TTCACCTAGATCCTTTTAAATTAAAAATGAAGTTTTAAATCAATCTAAAGTATATATGAGTAAACTTGGT
CTGACAGTTACCAATGCTTAATCAGTGAGGCACCTATCTCAGCGATCTGTCTATTTCGTTCATCCATAGT
TGCCTGACTCCCCGTCGTGTAGATAACTACGATACGGGAGGGCTTACCATCTGGCCCCAGTGCTGCAATG
ATACCGCGAGACCCACGCTCACCGGCTCCAGATTTATCAGCAATAAACCAGCCAGCCGGAAGGGCCGAGC
GCAGAAGTGGTCCTGCAACTTTATCCGCCTCCATCCAGTCTATTAATTGTTGCCGGGAAGCTAGAGTAAG
TAGTTCGCCAGTTAATAGTTTGCGCAACGTTGTTGCCATTGCTACAGGCATCGTGGTGTCACGCTCGTCG
TTTGGTATGGCTTCATTCAGCTCCGGTTCCCAACGATCAAGGCGAGTTACATGATCCCCCATGTTGTGCA
AAAAAGCGGTTAGCTCCTTCGGTCCTCCGATCGTTGTCAGAAGTAAGTTGGCCGCAGTGTTATCACTCAT
GGTTATGGCAGCACTGCATAATTCTCTTACTGTCATGCCATCCGTAAGATGCTTTTCTGTGACTGGTGAG
TACTCAACCAAGTCATTCTGAGAATAGTGTATGCGGCGACCGAGTTGCTCTTGCCCGGCGTCAATACGGG
ATAATACCGCGCCACATAGCAGAACTTTAAAAGTGCTCATCATTGGAAAACGTTCTTCGGGGCGAAAACT
CTCAAGGATCTTACCGCTGTTGAGATCCAGTTCGATGTAACCCACTCGTGCACCCAACTGATCTTCAGCA
TCTTTTACTTTCACCAGCGTTTCTGGGTGAGCAAAAACAGGAAGGCAAAATGCCGCAAAAAAGGGAATAA
GGGCGACACGGAAATGTTGAATACTCATACTCTTCCTTTTTCAATATTATTGAAGCATTTATCAGGGTTA
TTGTCTCATGAGCGGATACATATTTGAATGTATTTAGAAAAATAAACAAATAGGGGTTCCGCGCACATTT
CCCCGAAAAGTGCCACCTGACGTCGACGGATCGGGAGATCTCCCGATCCCCTATGGTGCACTCTCAGTAC
AATCTGCTCTGATGCCGCATAGTTAAGCCAGTATCTGCTCCCTGCTTGTGTGTTGGAGGTCGCTGAGTAG
TGCGCGAGCAAAATTTAAGCTACAACAAGGCAAGGCTTGACCGACAATTGCATGAAGAATCTGCTTAGGG
TTAGGCGTTTTGCGCTGCTTCGCGATGTACGGGCCAGATATACGCGTTGACATTGATTATTGACTAGTTA
TTAATAGTAATCAATTACGGGGTCATTAGTTCATAGCCCATATATGGAGTTC
