>Addgene plasmid #204963 | S16-ACR1-pcDNA3.1-mScarlet | depositor partial sequence | sequence record 399266 | S16-ACR1
ATGTCTGGTGGAGGTAAGACAATTTTCACATGTCTTTTTCTGTGTGCCGCCTGGGCTCCTTGTGTGGACG
CCACCAACGCAACTTTCACTTGTCCTTCAGACGCAGAAGCAACAAGTGGTATCGGAGTGGATATGGCATG
CAGAATCTTTTTGATTTGTGTCTGCGTGCTCCAATTCTGTTTTTTTCTGTATCAACGCATACGGTACAAT
AGGGCAGGTATAGATACCCTGTGGGTAGTCCTTGCTGAATTGATCGTGTATAGTATGTATGTTGCTACCA
AAGCCTCTGGCGCTAACCCAGCCGCAATAGTTGAGGGGTGTCGCTCTGTGCCACTGTTGCGATATGCAAG
CTGGTTGGTTACTTGCCCAGTCCAACTGATTACCGTCTCTATCCTTTCCGCCAGATCAAAAGACAAGCAG
CATGATGTGATGGAATTGACTGTCATCCTCATCTTGGATCAAGTTATGATCATTTGTGGAATCTTGGGAA
AAGCCTTCGGTGGCCGCAGTGCCAACGTGAACTGGATGTGTTTCGCAATTGCCGCCGCATGCCTGTGCAG
CATTTTTAGAAAACTGGCTGCCACCCTGAAAAACGCTCATGCATCTTTTCCCGACGAGGCTAAACCCTAT
CTTCATGTAATCAGCGTATGTTTCTTTGTAGGCTGGCCCTTTTTTCCTACAGCCTGGCTTATTGAAGAAG
CCGGGTTGTCTACACCAACTATAGAGGCCGTGCTGCATGTCTTCGGTGACCTCATCGCTAAAAACTTGTT
TCTGGCTGCCACTTGGACATTGAGATGGAGAGTTTTGGCTCAGAAGGATGGTGGTACTACCCGCATTGCC
ACAAAGCTGGCTATGCCTGGCGAGAGTCAGCATATTGCCGTTGTGGATCGAGACCCAGTATATGTAAAAT
TGCTGACTCATTTGTTGGAA
